Addgene plasmid #225154: pHBJT003
Purpose: (Empty Backbone) Medium copy cloning vector for integration of C-terminal FLAG epitope tag. SmaI restriction site immediately upstream of the FLAG epitope. FLAG epitope in same orientation as lac promoter.
Depositing lab: Jenny-Lee Thomassin. Depositing organization: University of Saskatchewan. Publication: Generation of a plasmid series for rapid sub-cloning and use in various Enterobacteriaceae. Braun HG, Kanwal N, Rivera Lopez LF, Thomassin JL. J Biosci Bioeng. 2024 Sep 6:S1389-1723(24)00253-6. doi: 10.1016/j.jbiosc.2024.08.006. PubMed 39244484.
Backbone
  Vector backbone: pSU19
  Backbone size (bp): 2340
  Vector type: Bacterial Expression, Synthetic Biology
  Tag / fusion protein: FLAG epitope tag (35 bp) (C terminal on insert)
Growth in bacteria
  Bacterial resistance: Chloramphenicol, 25 μg/mL
  Growth temperature: 37°C
  Growth strain: DH5alpha
  Copy number: Low Copy
Gene/Insert
  Gene/Insert name: None
  Tag / fusion protein: FLAG epitope tag (35 bp) (C terminal on insert)
Terms and licenses: Academic/Nonprofit Terms; Industry Terms: Not Available to Industry
Depositor comments: Mid copy plasmid (p15a ori) with pUC19 MCS with FLAG epitope integrated at SmaI site, confers chloramphenicol resistance
How to cite: pHBJT003 was a gift from Jenny-Lee Thomassin (Addgene plasmid # 225154 ; http://n2t.net/addgene:225154 ; RRID:Addgene_225154)
