[The description below was written by a language model from this plasmid's Addgene catalogue record and pLannotate feature annotations shown in this document.]
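Description:
pHBJT003 is an empty bacterial cloning and expression backbone derived from pSU19, built to add a C-terminal FLAG epitope to a protein of interest. It replicates from the p15A origin. The depositor describes it as medium copy, although the catalogue copy-number field lists it as low copy. This origin is compatible with ColE1-type plasmids, so the vector can be maintained alongside a second plasmid in the same cell. Selection is by chloramphenicol, conferred by the cat gene under its native promoter. The sequenced record is 2,375 nt, consistent with the 2,340 bp backbone plus the 35 bp tag insertion.

The cloning region is the pUC19-type multiple cloning site, split in the annotation into two fragments by the FLAG-coding segment integrated at the SmaI site. The software labels this segment as a fragment of 3xFLAG, but the record describes a single FLAG epitope. A SmaI site lies immediately upstream of the tag, so an open reading frame lacking its stop codon can be inserted there, or at other upstream MCS sites, and read in frame into FLAG. The tag runs in the same direction as the upstream lac promoter, which is accompanied by a CAP binding site and lac operator. Expression of an insert is therefore expected to respond to lac repressor supplied by the host and to IPTG, since only a fragment of lacI is present on the plasmid. A lacZα fragment follows the MCS. The short RSF ori and IS1 matches appear to be backbone remnants rather than functional elements. The vector belongs to a plasmid series designed for rapid sub-cloning and use in various Enterobacteriaceae, and suits detection or purification of tagged proteins.
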