Features (pLannotate 1.2.2; 13 found; start..end, strand, type, name):
    715..1260    +  rep_origin     p15A ori: Plasmids containing the medium-copy-number p15A origin of replication can be propagated in E. coli cells that contain a second plasmid with the ColE1 origin.
   1348..1403    +  rep_origin     RSF ori (fragment): Plasmids containing the RSF 1030 origin of replication can be propagated in E. coli cells that contain additional plasmids with compatible origins.
   1526..1618    +  CDS            lacI (fragment): lac repressor; lacI; The lac repressor binds to the lac operator to inhibit transcription in E. coli. This inhibition can be relieved by adding lactose or isopropyl-β-D-thiogalactopyranoside (IPTG).
   1631..1652    +  protein_bind   CAP binding site: CAP binding activates transcription in the presence of cAMP. E. coli catabolite activator protein
   1667..1697    +  promoter       lac promoter: promoter for the E. coli lac operon
   1705..1721    +  protein_bind   lac operator: The lac repressor binds to the lac operator to inhibit transcription in E. coli. This inhibition can be relieved by adding lactose or isopropyl-β-D-thiogalactopyranoside (IPTG). lac repressor encoded by lacI
   1758..1798    -  misc_feature   MCS (fragment): pUC18/19 multiple cloning site
   1798..1818    +  CDS            3xFLAG (fragment): three tandem FLAG® epitope tags
   1831..1849    -  misc_feature   MCS (fragment): pUC18/19 multiple cloning site
   1852..2002    +  CDS            lacZα (fragment): LacZα fragment of β-galactosidase; lacZ fragment
   2005..2146    -  mobile_element IS1 (fragment): prokaryotic transposable element IS1
   2267..2369    +  promoter       cat promoter: promoter of the E. coli cat gene encoding chloramphenicol acetyltransferase
   2370..651     +  CDS            cat (across the origin): CAT_ECOLX - Experimental evidence at protein level: Swiss-Prot protein existence level 1. This enzyme is an effector of chloramphenicol resistance in bacteria. From Escherichia coli. This protein is used as a marker in many commonly used cloning vectors, such as pACYC184.
>Addgene plasmid #225154 | pHBJT003 | addgene full sequence | sequence record 444670 | Addgene NGS Result
AAAAAAATCACTGGATATACCACCGTTGATATATCCCAATGGCATCGTAAAGAACATTTTGAGGCATTTC
AGTCAGTTGCTCAATGTACCTATAACCAGACCGTTCAGCTGGATATTACGGCCTTTTTAAAGACCGTAAA
GAAAAATAAGCACAAGTTTTATCCGGCCTTTATTCACATTCTTGCCCGCCTGATGAATGCTCATCCGGAA
TTTCGTATGGCAATGAAAGACGGTGAGCTGGTGATATGGGATAGTGTTCACCCTTGTTACACCGTTTTCC
ATGAGCAAACTGAAACGTTTTCATCGCTCTGGAGTGAATACCACGACGATTTCCGGCAGTTTCTACACAT
ATATTCGCAAGATGTGGCGTGTTACGGTGAAAACCTGGCCTATTTCCCTAAAGGGTTTATTGAGAATATG
TTTTTCGTCTCAGCCAATCCCTGGGTGAGTTTCACCAGTTTTGATTTAAACGTGGCCAATATGGACAACT
TCTTCGCCCCCGTTTTCACCATGGGCAAATATTATACGCAAGGCGACAAGGTGCTGATGCCGCTGGCGAT
TCAGGTTCATCATGCCGTTTGTGATGGCTTCCATGTCGGCAGAATGCTTAATGAATTACAACAGTACTGC
GATGAGTGGCAGGGCGGGGCGTAATTTTTTTAAGGCAGTTATTGGTGCCTAGAAATATTTTATCTGATTA
ATAAGATGATCTTCTTGAGATCGTTTTGGTCTGCGCGTAATCTCTTGCTCTGAAAACGAAAAAACCGCCT
TGCAGGGCGGTTTTTCGAAGGTTCTCTGAGCTACCAACTCTTTGAACCGAGGTAACTGGCTTGGAGGAGC
GCAGTCACCAAAACTTGTCCTTTCAGTTTAGCCTTAACCGGCGCATGACTTCAAGACTAACTCCTCTAAA
TCAATTACCAGTGGCTGCTGCCAGTGGTGCTTTTGCATGTCTTTCCGGGTTGGACTCAAGACGATAGTTA
CCGGATAAGGCGCAGCGGTCGGACTGAACGGGGGGTTCGTGCATACAGTCCAGCTTGGAGCGAACTGCCT
ACCCGGAACTGAGTGTCAGGCGTGGAATGAGACAAACGCGGCCATAACAGCGGAATGACACCGGTAAACC
GAAAGGCAGGAACAGGAGAGCGCACGAGGGAGCCGCCAGGGGGAAACGCCTGGTATCTTTATAGTCCTGT
CGGGTTTCGCCACCACTGATTTGAGCGTCAGATTTCGTGATGCTTGTCAGGGGGGCGGAGCCTATGGAAA
AACGGCTTTGCCGCGGCCCTCTCACTTCCCTGTTAAGTATCTTCCTGGCATCTTCCAGGAAATCTCCGCC
CCGTTCGTAAGCCATTTCCGCTCGCCGCAGTCGAACGACCGAGCGTAGCGAGTCAGTGAGCGAGGAAGCG
GAATATATCCTGTATCACATATTCTGCTGACGCACCGGTGCAGCCTTTTTTCTCCTGCCACATGAAGCAC
TTCACTGACACCCTCATCAGTGCCAACATAGTAAGCCAGTATATACACTCCGCTAGCGCCCAATACGCAA
ACCGCCTCTCCCCGCGCGTTGGCCGATTCATTAATGCAGCTGGCACGACAGGTTTCCCGACTGGAAAGCG
GGCAGTGAGCGCAACGCAATTAATGTGAGTTAGCTCACTCATTAGGCACCCCAGGCTTTACACTTTATGC
TTCCGGCTCGTATGTTGTGTGGAATTGTGAGCGGATAACAATTTCACACAGGAAACAGCTATGACCATGA
TTACGCCAAGCTTGCATGCCTGCAGGTCGACTCTAGAGGATCCCCGGGGACTACAAAGACGATGACGACA
AGTAATGATAGGGTACCGAGCTCGAATTCACGGCCGTCGTTTTACAACGTCGTGACTGGGAAAACCCTGG
CGTTACCCAACTTAATCGCCTTGCAGCACATCCCCCTTTCGCCAGCTGGCGTAATAGCGAAGAGGCCCGC
ACCGATCGCCCTTCCCAACAGTTGCGCAGCCTGAATGGCGAATGGCGCTGATGTCCGGCGGTGCTTTTGC
CGTTACGCACCACCCCGTCAGTAGCTGAACAGGAGGGACAGCTGATAGAAACAGAAGCCACTGGAGCACC
TCAAAAACACCATCATACACTAAATCAGTAAGTTGGCAGCATCACCCGACGCACTTTGCGCCGAATAAAT
ACCTGTGACGGAAGATCACTTCGCAGAATAAATAAATCCTGGTGTCCCTGTTGATACCGGGAAGCCCTGG
GCCAACTTTTGGCGAAAATGAGACGTTGATCGGCACGTAAGAGGTTCCAACTTTCACCATAATGAAATAA
GATCACTACCGGGCGTATTTTTTGAGTTATCGAGATTTTCAGGAGCTAAGGAAGCTAAAATGGAG
